>Addgene plasmid #107088 | pET15b-S1C | depositor full sequence | sequence record 202093 | pET15b-S1C sequence 7192 bps
TTCTTGAAGACGAAAGGGCCTCGTGATACGCCTATTTTTATAGGTTAATGTCATGATAATAATGGTTTCT
TAGACGTCAGGTGGCACTTTTCGGGGAAATGTGCGCGGAACCCCTATTTGTTTATTTTTCTAAATACATT
CAAATATGTATCCGCTCATGAGACAATAACCCTGATAAATGCTTCAATAATATTGAAAAAGGAAGAGTAT
GAGTATTCAACATTTCCGTGTCGCCCTTATTCCCTTTTTTGCGGCATTTTGCCTTCCTGTTTTTGCTCAC
CCAGAAACGCTGGTGAAAGTAAAAGATGCTGAAGATCAGTTGGGTGCACGAGTGGGTTACATCGAACTGG
ATCTCAACAGCGGTAAGATCCTTGAGAGTTTTCGCCCCGAAGAACGTTTTCCAATGATGAGCACTTTTAA
AGTTCTGCTATGTGGCGCGGTATTATCCCGTGTTGACGCCGGGCAAGAGCAACTCGGTCGCCGCATACAC
TATTCTCAGAATGACTTGGTTGAGTACTCACCAGTCACAGAAAAGCATCTTACGGATGGCATGACAGTAA
GAGAATTATGCAGTGCTGCCATAACCATGAGTGATAACACTGCGGCCAACTTACTTCTGACAACGATCGG
AGGACCGAAGGAGCTAACCGCTTTTTTGCACAACATGGGGGATCATGTAACTCGCCTTGATCGTTGGGAA
CCGGAGCTGAATGAAGCCATACCAAACGACGAGCGTGACACCACGATGCCTGCAGCAATGGCAACAACGT
TGCGCAAACTATTAACTGGCGAACTACTTACTCTAGCTTCCCGGCAACAATTAATAGACTGGATGGAGGC
GGATAAAGTTGCAGGACCACTTCTGCGCTCGGCCCTTCCGGCTGGCTGGTTTATTGCTGATAAATCTGGA
GCCGGTGAGCGTGGGTCTCGCGGTATCATTGCAGCACTGGGGCCAGATGGTAAGCCCTCCCGTATCGTAG
TTATCTACACGACGGGGAGTCAGGCAACTATGGATGAACGAAATAGACAGATCGCTGAGATAGGTGCCTC
ACTGATTAAGCATTGGTAACTGTCAGACCAAGTTTACTCATATATACTTTAGATTGATTTAAAACTTCAT
TTTTAATTTAAAAGGATCTAGGTGAAGATCCTTTTTGATAATCTCATGACCAAAATCCCTTAACGTGAGT
TTTCGTTCCACTGAGCGTCAGACCCCGTAGAAAAGATCAAAGGATCTTCTTGAGATCCTTTTTTTCTGCG
CGTAATCTGCTGCTTGCAAACAAAAAAACCACCGCTACCAGCGGTGGTTTGTTTGCCGGATCAAGAGCTA
CCAACTCTTTTTCCGAAGGTAACTGGCTTCAGCAGAGCGCAGATACCAAATACTGTCCTTCTAGTGTAGC
CGTAGTTAGGCCACCACTTCAAGAACTCTGTAGCACCGCCTACATACCTCGCTCTGCTAATCCTGTTACC
AGTGGCTGCTGCCAGTGGCGATAAGTCGTGTCTTACCGGGTTGGACTCAAGACGATAGTTACCGGATAAG
GCGCAGCGGTCGGGCTGAACGGGGGGTTCGTGCACACAGCCCAGCTTGGAGCGAACGACCTACACCGAAC
TGAGATACCTACAGCGTGAGCTATGAGAAAGCGCCACGCTTCCCGAAGGGAGAAAGGCGGACAGGTATCC
GGTAAGCGGCAGGGTCGGAACAGGAGAGCGCACGAGGGAGCTTCCAGGGGGAAACGCCTGGTATCTTTAT
AGTCCTGTCGGGTTTCGCCACCTCTGACTTGAGCGTCGATTTTTGTGATGCTCGTCAGGGGGGCGGAGCC
TATGGAAAAACGCCAGCAACGCGGCCTTTTTACGGTTCCTGGCCTTTTGCTGGCCTTTTGCTCACATGTT
CTTTCCTGCGTTATCCCCTGATTCTGTGGATAACCGTATTACCGCCTTTGAGTGAGCTGATACCGCTCGC
CGCAGCCGAACGACCGAGCGCAGCGAGTCAGTGAGCGAGGAAGCGGAAGAGCGCCTGATGCGGTATTTTC
TCCTTACGCATCTGTGCGGTATTTCACACCGCATATATGGTGCACTCTCAGTACAATCTGCTCTGATGCC
GCATAGTTAAGCCAGTATACACTCCGCTATCGCTACGTGACTGGGTCATGGCTGCGCCCCGACACCCGCC
AACACCCGCTGACGCGCCCTGACGGGCTTGTCTGCTCCCGGCATCCGCTTACAGACAAGCTGTGACCGTC
TCCGGGAGCTGCATGTGTCAGAGGTTTTCACCGTCATCACCGAAACGCGCGAGGCAGCTGCGGTAAAGCT
CATCAGCGTGGTCGTGAAGCGATTCACAGATGTCTGCCTGTTCATCCGCGTCCAGCTCGTTGAGTTTCTC
CAGAAGCGTTAATGTCTGGCTTCTGATAAAGCGGGCCATGTTAAGGGCGGTTTTTTCCTGTTTGGTCACT
GATGCCTCCGTGTAAGGGGGATTTCTGTTCATGGGGGTAATGATACCGATGAAACGAGAGAGGATGCTCA
CGATACGGGTTACTGATGATGAACATGCCCGGTTACTGGAACGTTGTGAGGGTAAACAACTGGCGGTATG
GATGCGGCGGGACCAGAGAAAAATCACTCAGGGTCAATGCCAGCGCTTCGTTAATACAGATGTAGGTGTT
CCACAGGGTAGCCAGCAGCATCCTGCGATGCAGATCCGGAACATAATGGTGCAGGGCGCTGACTTCCGCG
TTTCCAGACTTTACGAAACACGGAAACCGAAGACCATTCATGTTGTTGCTCAGGTCGCAGACGTTTTGCA
GCAGCAGTCGCTTCACGTTCGCTCGCGTATCGGTGATTCATTCTGCTAACCAGTAAGGCAACCCCGCCAG
CCTAGCCGGGTCCTCAACGACAGGAGCACGATCATGCGCACCCGTGGCCAGGACCCAACGCTGCCCGAGA
TGCGCCGCGTGCGGCTGCTGGAGATGGCGGACGCGATGGATATGTTCTGCCAAGGGTTGGTTTGCGCATT
CACAGTTCTCCGCAAGAATTGATTGGCTCCAATTCTTGGAGTGGTGAATCCGTTAGCGAGGTGCCGCCGG
CTTCCATTCAGGTCGAGGTGGCCCGGCTCCATGCACCGCGACGCAACGCGGGGAGGCAGACAAGGTATAG
GGCGGCGCCTACAATCCATGCCAACCCGTTCCATGTGCTCGCCGAGGCGGCATAAATCGCCGTGACGATC
AGCGGTCCAGTGATCGAAGTTAGGCTGGTAAGAGCCGCGAGCGATCCTTGAAGCTGTCCCTGATGGTCGT
CATCTACCTGCCTGGACAGCATGGCCTGCAACGCGGGCATCCCGATGCCGCCGGAAGCGAGAAGAATCAT
AATGGGGAAGGCCATCCAGCCTCGCGTCGCGAACGCCAGCAAGACGTAGCCCAGCGCGTCGGCCGCCATG
CCGGCGATAATGGCCTGCTTCTCGCCGAAACGTTTGGTGGCGGGACCAGTGACGAAGGCTTGAGCGAGGG
CGTGCAAGATTCCGAATACCGCAAGCGACAGGCCGATCATCGTCGCGCTCCAGCGAAAGCGGTCCTCGCC
GAAAATGACCCAGAGCGCTGCCGGCACCTGTCCTACGAGTTGCATGATAAAGAAGACAGTCATAAGTGCG
GCGACGATAGTCATGCCCCGCGCCCACCGGAAGGAGCTGACTGGGTTGAAGGCTCTCAAGGGCATCGGTC
GAGATCCCGGTGCCTAATGAGTGAGCTAACTTACATTAATTGCGTTGCGCTCACTGCCCGCTTTCCAGTC
GGGAAACCTGTCGTGCCAGCTGCATTAATGAATCGGCCAACGCGCGGGGAGAGGCGGTTTGCGTATTGGG
CGCCAGGGTGGTTTTTCTTTTCACCAGTGAGACGGGCAACAGCTGATTGCCCTTCACCGCCTGGCCCTGA
GAGAGTTGCAGCAAGCGGTCCACGCTGGTTTGCCCCAGCAGGCGAAAATCCTGTTTGATGGTGGTTAACG
GCGGGATATAACATGAGCTGTCTTCGGTATCGTCGTATCCCACTACCGAGATATCCGCACCAACGCGCAG
CCCGGACTCGGTAATGGCGCGCATTGCGCCCAGCGCCATCTGATCGTTGGCAACCAGCATCGCAGTGGGA
ACGATGCCCTCATTCAGCATTTGCATGGTTTGTTGAAAACCGGACATGGCACTCCAGTCGCCTTCCCGTT
CCGCTATCGGCTGAATTTGATTGCGAGTGAGATATTTATGCCAGCCAGCCAGACGCAGACGCGCCGAGAC
AGAACTTAATGGGCCCGCTAACAGCGCGATTTGCTGGTGACCCAATGCGACCAGATGCTCCACGCCCAGT
CGCGTACCGTCTTCATGGGAGAAAATAATACTGTTGATGGGTGTCTGGTCAGAGACATCAAGAAATAACG
CCGGAACATTAGTGCAGGCAGCTTCCACAGCAATGGCATCCTGGTCATCCAGCGGATAGTTAATGATCAG
CCCACTGACGCGTTGCGCGAGAAGATTGTGCACCGCCGCTTTACAGGCTTCGACGCCGCTTCGTTCTACC
ATCGACACCACCACGCTGGCACCCAGTTGATCGGCGCGAGATTTAATCGCCGCGACAATTTGCGACGGCG
CGTGCAGGGCCAGACTGGAGGTGGCAACGCCAATCAGCAACGACTGTTTGCCCGCCAGTTGTTGTGCCAC
GCGGTTGGGAATGTAATTCAGCTCCGCCATCGCCGCTTCCACTTTTTCCCGCGTTTTCGCAGAAACGTGG
CTGGCCTGGTTCACCACGCGGGAAACGGTCTGATAAGAGACACCGGCATACTCTGCGACATCGTATAACG
TTACTGGTTTCACATTCACCACCCTGAATTGACTCTCTTCCGGGCGCTATCATGCCATACCGCGAAAGGT
TTTGCGCCATTCGATGGTGTCCGGGATCTCGACGCTCTCCCTTATGCGACTCCTGCATTAGGAAGCAGCC
CAGTAGTAGGTTGAGGCCGTTGAGCACCGCCGCCGCAAGGAATGGTGCATGCAAGGAGATGGCGCCCAAC
AGTCCCCCGGCCACGGGGCCTGCCACCATACCCACGCCGAAACAAGCGCTCATGAGCCCGAAGTGGCGAG
CCCGATCTTCCCCATCGGTGATGTCGGCGATATAGGCGCCAGCAACCGCACCTGTGGCGCCGGTGATGCC
GGCCACGATGCGTCCGGCGTAGAGGATCGAGATCTCGATCCCGCGAAATTAATACGACTCACTATAGGGG
AATTGTGAGCGGATAACAATTCCCCTCTAGAAATAATTTTGTTTAACTTTAAGGAGAAATTAACTATGGG
CAGCAGCCATCATCATCATCATCACAGCAGCGGCCTGGTGCCGCGCGGCAGCCATATGATGTTTAAAATT
GTGTATCCGAACGCCAAAGATTTCTTTAGCTTCATCAACAGCATTACCAACGTTACGGATTCTATCATCC
TGAACTTCACCGAAGATGGCATCTTCAGTCGTCATCTGACGGAAGATAAAGTGCTGATGGCAATCATGCG
CATTCCGAAAGATGTTCTGTCTGAATACAGTATTGATAGCCCGACCTCTGTGAAACTGGATGTGAGCTCT
GTGAAGAAAATTCTGAGCAAAGCAAGTAGCAAAAAAGCGACGATTGAACTGACCGAAACGGATTCTGGCC
TGAAAATCATCATCCGTGATGAAAAATCTGGTGCCAAAAGTACCATCTACATCAAAGCAGAAAAAGGCCA
GGTTGAACAGCTGACGGAACCGAAAGTGAACCTGGCCGTTAATTTTACCACGGATGAAAGCGTGCTGAAC
GTTATCGCGGCCGATGTGACCCTGGTTGGTGAAGAAATGCGTATCAGCACGGAAGAAGATAAAATCAAAA
TTGAAGCGGGCGAAGAAGGTAAACGCTATGTGGCCTTTCTGATGAAAGATAAACCGCTGAAAGAACTGAG
CATCGATACCTCTGCCTCTAGTAGCTACAGCGCAGAAATGTTCAAAGATGCGGTGAAAGGCCTGCGTGGT
TTTAGTGCGCCGACGATGGTGTCTTTCGGTGAAAATCTGCCGATGAAAATTGATGTGGAAGCAGTTAGCG
GCGGTCACATGATCTTCTGGATTGCGCCGCGCCTGTCGGGATCCGGCATGCCATGGATGGTGAGCAAGGG
CGAGGAGCTGTTCGGCGGGATCGTGCCCATCCTGGTCGAGCTGGAGGGCGACGTAAACGGCCACAAGTTC
AGCGTGTCCGGCGAGGGCGAGGGCGATGCCACCTACGGCAAGCTGACCCTGAAGTTCATCTGCACCACCG
GCAAGCTGCCCGTGCCCTGGCCCACCCTCGTGACCACCCTGACCTGGGGCGTGCAGTGCTTCAGCCGCTA
CCCCGACCACATGAAGCAGCACGACTTCTTCAAGTCCGTGATGCCCGAAGGCTACGTCCAGGAGCGCACC
ATCTTCTTCAAGGACGACGGCAACTACAAGACCCGCGCCGAGGTGAAGTTCGAGGGCGACACCCTGGTGA
ACCGCATCGAGCTGAAGGGCATCGACTTCAAGGAGGACGGCAACATCCTGGGGCACAAGCTGGAGTACAA
CTACATCAGCCACAACGTCTATATCACCGCCGACAAGCAGAAGAACGGCATCAAGGCCAACTTCAAGGCA
CGCCACAACATCACCGACGGCAGCGTGCAGCTCGCCGACCACTACCAGCAGAACACCCCCATCGGCGACG
GCCCCGTGATCCTGCCCGACAACCACTACCTGAGCACCCAGTCCGCCCTGAGCAAAGACCCCAACGAGAA
GCGCGATCACATGGTCCTGCTGGAGTTCGTGACCGCCGCCGGGATCACTCTCGGCATGGACGAGCTGTAC
AAGCTCGAGGATCCGTAAGCTAACAAAGCCCGAAAGGAAGCTGAGTTGGCTGCTGCCACCGCTGAGCAAT
AACTAGCATAACCCCTTGGGGCCTCTAAACGGGTCTTGAGGGGTTTTTTGCTGAAAGGAGGAACTATATC
CGGATATCCCGCAAGAGGCCCGGCAGTACCGGCATAACCAAGCCTATGCCTACAGCATCCAGGGTGACGG
TGCCGAGGATGACGATGAGCGCATTGTTAGATTTCATACACGGTGCCTGACTGCGTTAGCAATTTAACTG
TGATAAACTACCGCATTAAAGCTTATCGATGATAAGCTGTCAAACATGAGAA
Features (pLannotate 1.2.2; 21 found; start..end, strand, type, name):
    104..208     +  promoter       AmpR promoter: bla
    209..1069    +  CDS            AmpR: β-lactamase; bla; confers resistance to ampicillin, carbenicillin, and related antibiotics
   1240..1828    +  rep_origin     ori: high-copy-number ColE1/pMB1/pBR322/pUC origin of replication
   2014..2156    -  misc_feature   bom: basis of mobility region from pBR322
   2258..2449    -  CDS            rop: Rop protein, which maintains plasmids at low copy number; rop
   2466..2846    +  CDS            YPB1_ECOLX: Protein predicted: Swiss-Prot protein existence level 4. From Escherichia coli.
   3088..3712    -  CDS            TcR (fragment): tetracycline efflux protein; tet; confers resistance to tetracycline
   3727..3748    -  protein_bind   CAP binding site: CAP binding activates transcription in the presence of cAMP. E. coli catabolite activator protein
   3761..4843    -  CDS            lacI: lac repressor; lacI; The lac repressor binds to the lac operator to inhibit transcription in E. coli. This inhibition can be relieved by adding lactose or isopropyl-β-D-thiogalactopyranoside (IPTG).
   4844..4921    -  promoter       lacI promoter: lacI
   4929..5208    -  CDS            TcR (fragment): tetracycline efflux protein; tet; confers resistance to tetracycline
   5230..5248    +  promoter       T7 promoter: promoter for bacteriophage T7 RNA polymerase
   5249..5273    +  protein_bind   lac operator: The lac repressor binds to the lac operator to inhibit transcription in E. coli. This inhibition can be relieved by adding lactose or isopropyl-β-D-thiogalactopyranoside (IPTG). lac repressor encoded by lacI
   5328..5344    +  CDS            capTEV™ (fragment): composite tag for in vivo biotinylation, TEV protease cleavage, and 6xHis tagging
   5355..5372    +  CDS            thrombin site: thrombin recognition and cleavage site
   5379..6125    +  CDS            pcn1: PCNA1_SACS2 - Also known as pcnA-like. Experimental evidence at protein level: Swiss-Prot protein existence level 1. One of the sliding clamp subunits that acts as a moving platform for DNA processing. Responsible for tethering the catalytic subunit of DNA polymerase to DNA during high-speed replication. Heterotrimer stimulates the Holliday junction resolvase Hjc. DNA polymerase I, DNA ligase and the flap endonuclease may be constitutively associated with the PCNA heterotrimer forming a scanning complex able to couple DNA synthesis and Okazaki fragment maturation. From Saccharolobus solfataric
   6147..6863    +  CDS            CyPet: CyPet is a basic (constitutively fluorescent) cyan fluorescent protein published in 2005, derived from Aequorea victoria. It has moderate acid sensitivity.
   6879..6925    +  CDS            SET1 (fragment): solubility-enhancement tag derived from T7 phage gene 10B
   6933..6980    +  terminator     T7 terminator: transcription terminator for bacteriophage T7 RNA polymerase
   7003..7107    -  CDS            TcR (fragment): tetracycline efflux protein; tet; confers resistance to tetracycline
   7155..7183    -  promoter       tet promoter: E. coli promoter for tetracycline efflux protein gene
