>Addgene plasmid #107088 | pET15b-S1C | addgene full sequence | sequence record 204652 | Addgene NGS Result
TTCTTGAAGACGAAAGGGCCTCGTGATACGCCTATTTTTATAGGTTAATGTCATGATAATAATGGTTTCT
TAGACGTCAGGTGGCACTTTTCGGGGAAATGTGCGCGGAACCCCTATTTGTTTATTTTTCTAAATACATT
CAAATATGTATCCGCTCATGAGACAATAACCCTGATAAATGCTTCAATAATATTGAAAAAGGAAGAGTAT
GAGTATTCAACATTTCCGTGTCGCCCTTATTCCCTTTTTTGCGGCATTTTGCCTTCCTGTTTTTGCTCAC
CCAGAAACGCTGGTGAAAGTAAAAGATGCTGAAGATCAGTTGGGTGCACGAGTGGGTTACATCGAACTGG
ATCTCAACAGCGGTAAGATCCTTGAGAGTTTTCGCCCCGAAGAACGTTTTCCAATGATGAGCACTTTTAA
AGTTCTGCTATGTGGCGCGGTATTATCCCGTGTTGACGCCGGGCAAGAGCAACTCGGTCGCCGCATACAC
TATTCTCAGAATGACTTGGTTGAGTACTCACCAGTCACAGAAAAGCATCTTACGGATGGCATGACAGTAA
GAGAATTATGCAGTGCTGCCATAACCATGAGTGATAACACTGCGGCCAACTTACTTCTGACAACGATCGG
AGGACCGAAGGAGCTAACCGCTTTTTTGCACAACATGGGGGATCATGTAACTCGCCTTGATCGTTGGGAA
CCGGAGCTGAATGAAGCCATACCAAACGACGAGCGTGACACCACGATGCCTGCAGCAATGGCAACAACGT
TGCGCAAACTATTAACTGGCGAACTACTTACTCTAGCTTCCCGGCAACAATTAATAGACTGGATGGAGGC
GGATAAAGTTGCAGGACCACTTCTGCGCTCGGCCCTTCCGGCTGGCTGGTTTATTGCTGATAAATCTGGA
GCCGGTGAGCGTGGGTCTCGCGGTATCATTGCAGCACTGGGGCCAGATGGTAAGCCCTCCCGTATCGTAG
TTATCTACACGACGGGGAGTCAGGCAACTATGGATGAACGAAATAGACAGATCGCTGAGATAGGTGCCTC
ACTGATTAAGCATTGGTAACTGTCAGACCAAGTTTACTCATATATACTTTAGATTGATTTAAAACTTCAT
TTTTAATTTAAAAGGATCTAGGTGAAGATCCTTTTTGATAATCTCATGACCAAAATCCCTTAACGTGAGT
TTTCGTTCCACTGAGCGTCAGACCCCGTAGAAAAGATCAAAGGATCTTCTTGAGATCCTTTTTTTCTGCG
CGTAATCTGCTGCTTGCAAACAAAAAAACCACCGCTACCAGCGGTGGTTTGTTTGCCGGATCAAGAGCTA
CCAACTCTTTTTCCGAAGGTAACTGGCTTCAGCAGAGCGCAGATACCAAATACTGTCCTTCTAGTGTAGC
CGTAGTTAGGCCACCACTTCAAGAACTCTGTAGCACCGCCTACATACCTCGCTCTGCTAATCCTGTTACC
AGTGGCTGCTGCCAGTGGCGATAAGTCGTGTCTTACCGGGTTGGACTCAAGACGATAGTTACCGGATAAG
GCGCAGCGGTCGGGCTGAACGGGGGGTTCGTGCACACAGCCCAGCTTGGAGCGAACGACCTACACCGAAC
TGAGATACCTACAGCGTGAGCTATGAGAAAGCGCCACGCTTCCCGAAGGGAGAAAGGCGGACAGGTATCC
GGTAAGCGGCAGGGTCGGAACAGGAGAGCGCACGAGGGAGCTTCCAGGGGGAAACGCCTGGTATCTTTAT
AGTCCTGTCGGGTTTCGCCACCTCTGACTTGAGCGTCGATTTTTGTGATGCTCGTCAGGGGGGCGGAGCC
TATGGAAAAACGCCAGCAACGCGGCCTTTTTACGGTTCCTGGCCTTTTGCTGGCCTTTTGCTCACATGTT
CTTTCCTGCGTTATCCCCTGATTCTGTGGATAACCGTATTACCGCCTTTGAGTGAGCTGATACCGCTCGC
CGCAGCCGAACGACCGAGCGCAGCGAGTCAGTGAGCGAGGAAGCGGAAGAGCGCCTGATGCGGTATTTTC
TCCTTACGCATCTGTGCGGTATTTCACACCGCAATGGTGCACTCTCAGTACAATCTGCTCTGATGCCGCA
TAGTTAAGCCAGTATACACTCCGCTATCGCTACGTGACTGGGTCATGGCTGCGCCCCGACACCCGCCAAC
ACCCGCTGACGCGCCCTGACGGGCTTGTCTGCTCCCGGCATCCGCTTACAGACAAGCTGTGACCGTCTCC
GGGAGCTGCATGTGTCAGAGGTTTTCACCGTCATCACCGAAACGCGCGAGGCAGCTGCGGTAAAGCTCAT
CAGCGTGGTCGTGAAGCGATTCACAGATGTCTGCCTGTTCATCCGCGTCCAGCTCGTTGAGTTTCTCCAG
AAGCGTTAATGTCTGGCTTCTGATAAAGCGGGCCATGTTAAGGGCGGTTTTTTCCTGTTTGGTCACTGAT
GCCTCCGTGTAAGGGGGATTTCTGTTCATGGGGGTAATGATACCGATGAAACGAGAGAGGATGCTCACGA
TACGGGTTACTGATGATGAACATGCCCGGTTACTGGAACGTTGTGAGGGTAAACAACTGGCGGTATGGAT
GCGGCGGGACCAGAGAAAAATCACTCAGGGTCAATGCCAGCGCTTCGTTAATACAGATGTAGGTGTTCCA
CAGGGTAGCCAGCAGCATCCTGCGATGCAGATCCGGAACATAATGGTGCAGGGCGCTGACTTCCGCGTTT
CCAGACTTTACGAAACACGGAAACCGAAGACCATTCATGTTGTTGCTCAGGTCGCAGACGTTTTGCAGCA
GCAGTCGCTTCACGTTCGCTCGCGTATCGGTGATTCATTCTGCTAACCAGTAAGGCAACCCCGCCAGCCT
AGCCGGGTCCTCAACGACAGGAGCACGATCATGCGCACCCGTGGCCAGGACCCAACGCTGCCCGAGATGC
GCCGCGTGCGGCTGCTGGAGATGGCGGACGCGATGGATATGTTCTGCCAAGGGTTGGTTTGCGCATTCAC
AGTTCTCCGCAAGAATTGATTGGCTCCAATTCTTGGAGTGGTGAATCCGTTAGCGAGGTGCCGCCGGCTT
CCATTCAGGTCGAGGTGGCCCGGCTCCATGCACCGCGACGCAACGCGGGGAGGCAGACAAGGTATAGGGC
GGCGCCTACAATCCATGCCAACCCGTTCCATGTGCTCGCCGAGGCGGCATAAATCGCCGTGACGATCAGC
GGTCCAATGATCGAAGTTAGGCTGGTAAGAGCCGCGAGCGATCCTTGAAGCTGTCCCTGATGGTCGTCAT
CTACCTGCCTGGACAGCATGGCCTGCAACGCGGGCATCCCGATGCCGCCGGAAGCGAGAAGAATCATAAT
GGGGAAGGCCATCCAGCCTCGCGTCGCGAACGCCAGCAAGACGTAGCCCAGCGCGTCGGCCGCCATGCCG
GCGATAATGGCCTGCTTCTCGCCGAAACGTTTGGTGGCGGGACCAGTGACGAAGGCTTGAGCGAGGGCGT
GCAAGATTCCGAATACCGCAAGCGACAGGCCGATCATCGTCGCGCTCCAGCGAAAGCGGTCCTCGCCGAA
AATGACCCAGAGCGCTGCCGGCACCTGTCCTACGAGTTGCATGATAAAGAAGACAGTCATAAGTGCGGCG
ACGATAGTCATGCCCCGCGCCCACCGGAAGGAGCTGACTGGGTTGAAGGCTCTCAAGGGCATCGGTCGAG
ATCCCGGTGCCTAATGAGTGAGCTAACTTACATTAATTGCGTTGCGCTCACTGCCCGCTTTCCAGTCGGG
AAACCTGTCGTGCCAGCTGCATTAATGAATCGGCCAACGCGCGGGGAGAGGCGGTTTGCGTATTGGGCGC
CAGGGTGGTTTTTCTTTTCACCAGTGAGACGGGCAACAGCTGATTGCCCTTCACCGCCTGGCCCTGAGAG
AGTTGCAGCAAGCGGTCCACGCTGGTTTGCCCCAGCAGGCGAAAATCCTGTTTGATGGTGGTTAACGGCG
GGATATAACATGAGCTGTCTTCGGTATCGTCGTATCCCACTACCGAGATATCCGCACCAACGCGCAGCCC
GGACTCGGTAATGGCGCGCATTGCGCCCAGCGCCATCTGATCGTTGGCAACCAGCATCGCAGTGGGAACG
ATGCCCTCATTCAGCATTTGCATGGTTTGTTGAAAACCGGACATGGCACTCCAGTCGCCTTCCCGTTCCG
CTATCGGCTGAATTTGATTGCGAGTGAGATATTTATGCCAGCCAGCCAGACGCAGACGCGCCGAGACAGA
ACTTAATGGGCCCGCTAACAGCGCGATTTGCTGGTGACCCAATGCGACCAGATGCTCCACGCCCAGTCGC
GTACCGTCTTCATGGGAGAAAATAATACTGTTGATGGGTGTCTGGTCAGAGACATCAAGAAATAACGCCG
GAACATTAGTGCAGGCAGCTTCCACAGCAATGGCATCCTGGTCATCCAGCGGATAGTTAATGATCAGCCC
ACTGACGCGTTGCGCGAGAAGATTGTGCACCGCCGCTTTACAGGCTTCGACGCCGCTTCGTTCTACCATC
GACACCACCACGCTGGCACCCAGTTGATCGGCGCGAGATTTAATCGCCGCGACAATTTGCGACGGCGCGT
GCAGGGCCAGACTGGAGGTGGCAACGCCAATCAGCAACGACTGTTTGCCCGCCAGTTGTTGTGCCACGCG
GTTGGGAATGTAATTCAGCTCCGCCATCGCCGCTTCCACTTTTTCCCGCGTTTTCGCAGAAACGTGGCTG
GCCTGGTTCACCACGCGGGAAACGGTCTGATAAGAGACACCGGCATACTCTGCGACATCGTATAACGTTA
CTGGTTTCACATTCACCACCCTGAATTGACTCTCTTCCGGGCGCTATCATGCCATACCGCGAAAGGTTTT
GCGCCATTCGATGGTGTCCGGGATCTCGACGCTCTCCCTTATGCGACTCCTGCATTAGGAAGCAGCCCAG
TAGTAGGTTGAGGCCGTTGAGCACCGCCGCCGCAAGGAATGGTGCATGCAAGGAGATGGCGCCCAACAGT
CCCCCGGCCACGGGGCCTGCCACCATACCCACGCCGAAACAAGCGCTCATGAGCCCGAAGTGGCGAGCCC
GATCTTCCCCATCGGTGATGTCGGCGATATAGGCGCCAGCAACCGCACCTGTGGCGCCGGTGATGCCGGC
CACGATGCGTCCGGCGTAGAGGATCGAGATCTCGATCCCGCGAAATTAATACGACTCACTATAGGGGAAT
TGTGAGCGGATAACAATTCCCCTCTAGAAATAATTTTGTTTAACTTTAAGGAGAAATTAACTATGGGCAG
CAGCCATCATCATCATCATCACAGCAGCGGCCTGGTGCCGCGCGGCAGCCATATGATGTTTAAAATTGTG
TATCCGAACGCCAAAGATTTCTTTAGCTTCATCAACAGCATTACCAACGTTACGGATTCTATCATCCTGA
ACTTCACCGAAGATGGCATCTTCAGTCGTCATCTGACGGAAGATAAAGTGCTGATGGCAATCATGCGCAT
TCCGAAAGATGTTCTGTCTGAATACAGTATTGATAGCCCGACCTCTGTGAAACTGGATGTGAGCTCTGTG
AAGAAAATTCTGAGCAAAGCAAGTAGCAAAAAAGCGACGATTGAACTGACCGAAACGGATTCTGGCCTGA
AAATCATCATCCGTGATGAAAAATCTGGTGCCAAAAGTACCATCTACATCAAAGCAGAAAAAGGCCAGGT
TGAACAGCTGACGGAACCGAAAGTGAACCTGGCCGTTAATTTTACCACGGATGAAAGCGTGCTGAACGTT
ATCGCGGCCGATGTGACCCTGGTTGGTGAAGAAATGCGTATCAGCACGGAAGAAGATAAAATCAAAATTG
AAGCGGGCGAAGAAGGTAAACGCTATGTGGCCTTTCTGATGAAAGATAAACCGCTGAAAGAACTGAGCAT
CGATACCTCTGCCTCTAGTAGCTACAGCGCAGAAATGTTCAAAGATGCGGTGAAAGGCCTGCGTGGTTTT
AGTGCGCCGACGATGGTGTCTTTCGGTGAAAATCTGCCGATGAAAATTGATGTGGAAGCAGTTAGCGGCG
GTCACATGATCTTCTGGATTGCGCCGCGCCTGTCGGGATCCGGCATGCCATGGATGGTGAGCAAGGGCGA
GGAGCTGTTCGGCGGGATCGTGCCCATCCTGGTCGAGCTGGAGGGCGACGTAAACGGCCACAAGTTCAGC
GTGTCCGGCGAGGGCGAGGGCGATGCCACCTACGGCAAGCTGACCCTGAAGTTCATCTGCACCACCGGCA
AGCTGCCCGTGCCCTGGCCCACCCTCGTGACCACCCTGACCTGGGGCGTGCAGTGCTTCAGCCGCTACCC
CGACCACATGAAGCAGCACGACTTCTTCAAGTCCGTGATGCCCGAAGGCTACGTCCAGGAGCGCACCATC
TTCTTCAAGGACGACGGCAACTACAAGACCCGCGCCGAGGTGAAGTTCGAGGGCGACACCCTGGTGAACC
GCATCGAGCTGAAGGGCATCGACTTCAAGGAGGACGGCAACATCCTGGGGCACAAGCTGGAGTACAACTA
CATCAGCCACAACGTCTATATCACCGCCGACAAGCAGAAGAACGGCATCAAGGCCAACTTCAAGGCACGC
CACAACATCACCGACGGCAGCGTGCAGCTCGCCGACCACTACCAGCAGAACACCCCCATCGGCGACGGCC
CCGTGATCCTGCCCGACAACCACTACCTGAGCACCCAGTCCGCCCTGAGCAAAGACCCCAACGAGAAGCG
CGATCACATGGTCCTGCTGGAGTTCGTGACCGCCGCCGGGATCACTCTCGGCATGGACGAGCTGTACAAG
CTCGAGGATCCGTAAGCTAACAAAGCCCGAAAGGAAGCTGAGTTGGCTGCTGCCACCGCTGAGCAATAAC
TAGCATAACCCCTTGGGGCCTCTAAACGGGTCTTGAGGGGTTTTTTGCTGAAAGGAGGAACTATATCCGG
ATATCCCGCAAGAGGCCCGGCAGTACCGGCATAACCAAGCCTATGCCTACAGCATCCAGGGTGACGGTGC
CGAGGATGACGATGAGCGCATTGTTAGATTTCATACACGGTGCCTGACTGCGTTAGCAATTTAACTGTGA
TAAACTACCGCATTAAAGCTTATCGATGATAAGCTGTCAAACATGAGAA
Features (pLannotate 1.2.2; 21 found; start..end, strand, type, name):
    104..208     +  promoter       AmpR promoter: bla
    209..1069    +  CDS            AmpR: β-lactamase; bla; confers resistance to ampicillin, carbenicillin, and related antibiotics
   1240..1828    +  rep_origin     ori: high-copy-number ColE1/pMB1/pBR322/pUC origin of replication
   2014..2153    -  misc_feature   bom: basis of mobility region from pBR322
   2255..2446    -  CDS            rop: Rop protein, which maintains plasmids at low copy number; rop
   2463..2843    +  CDS            YPB1_ECOLX: Protein predicted: Swiss-Prot protein existence level 4. From Escherichia coli.
   3085..3709    -  CDS            TcR (fragment): tetracycline efflux protein; tet; confers resistance to tetracycline
   3724..3745    -  protein_bind   CAP binding site: CAP binding activates transcription in the presence of cAMP. E. coli catabolite activator protein
   3758..4840    -  CDS            lacI: lac repressor; lacI; The lac repressor binds to the lac operator to inhibit transcription in E. coli. This inhibition can be relieved by adding lactose or isopropyl-β-D-thiogalactopyranoside (IPTG).
   4841..4918    -  promoter       lacI promoter: lacI
   4926..5205    -  CDS            TcR (fragment): tetracycline efflux protein; tet; confers resistance to tetracycline
   5227..5245    +  promoter       T7 promoter: promoter for bacteriophage T7 RNA polymerase
   5246..5270    +  protein_bind   lac operator: The lac repressor binds to the lac operator to inhibit transcription in E. coli. This inhibition can be relieved by adding lactose or isopropyl-β-D-thiogalactopyranoside (IPTG). lac repressor encoded by lacI
   5325..5341    +  CDS            capTEV™ (fragment): composite tag for in vivo biotinylation, TEV protease cleavage, and 6xHis tagging
   5352..5369    +  CDS            thrombin site: thrombin recognition and cleavage site
   5376..6122    +  CDS            pcn1: PCNA1_SACS2 - Also known as pcnA-like. Experimental evidence at protein level: Swiss-Prot protein existence level 1. One of the sliding clamp subunits that acts as a moving platform for DNA processing. Responsible for tethering the catalytic subunit of DNA polymerase to DNA during high-speed replication. Heterotrimer stimulates the Holliday junction resolvase Hjc. DNA polymerase I, DNA ligase and the flap endonuclease may be constitutively associated with the PCNA heterotrimer forming a scanning complex able to couple DNA synthesis and Okazaki fragment maturation. From Saccharolobus solfataric
   6144..6860    +  CDS            CyPet: CyPet is a basic (constitutively fluorescent) cyan fluorescent protein published in 2005, derived from Aequorea victoria. It has moderate acid sensitivity.
   6876..6922    +  CDS            SET1 (fragment): solubility-enhancement tag derived from T7 phage gene 10B
   6930..6977    +  terminator     T7 terminator: transcription terminator for bacteriophage T7 RNA polymerase
   7000..7104    -  CDS            TcR (fragment): tetracycline efflux protein; tet; confers resistance to tetracycline
   7152..7180    -  promoter       tet promoter: E. coli promoter for tetracycline efflux protein gene
