[The description below was written by a language model from this plasmid's Addgene catalogue record and pLannotate feature annotations shown in this document.]
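Description:
pET15b-S1C is a bacterial expression plasmid of about 7.2 kb built on a modified pET-15b backbone, in which the original NcoI site was removed and a stop codon was added after the BamHI site. It replicates in E. coli from a pBR322-type ColE1 origin. The backbone retains the rop gene and bom region, consistent with the catalogue's low-copy designation. Selection is through the β-lactamase (AmpR) gene. Several tetracycline-resistance gene fragments and the tet promoter are annotated, but these are non-functional remnants of the pBR322 lineage.

The payload is a single open reading frame driven by the T7 promoter with an adjacent lac operator. The plasmid also carries lacI, so transcription requires a host that supplies T7 RNA polymerase and is induced with IPTG. The encoded protein starts with the backbone's N-terminal His6 tag (picked up by the annotation as a short fragment of a composite tag) and a thrombin cleavage site. Next comes PCNA1 of Sulfolobus (Saccharolobus) solfataricus, one subunit of the archaeal heterotrimeric sliding clamp. It is joined by a short intervening sequence to the cyan fluorescent protein CyPet at its C-terminus. A T7 terminator lies downstream, and the small "SET1" fragment annotated just before it is probably residual pET vector sequence rather than a deliberate tag. The insert was cloned between NdeI and NcoI sites.

The depositor's sequence and the repository's sequence give the same feature layout and differ by only three nucleotides in length. The construct is used to produce a purifiable, fluorescently labelled PCNA1 subunit. The associated publication concerns heterotrimer formation by archaeal PCNA homologues, but the record does not specify the assay in which this fusion was used.
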