Addgene plasmid #107088: pET15b-S1C
Purpose: S. solfataricus PCNA1 fused at the N-terminus of CyPet
Depositing lab: Teruyuki Nagamune. Depositing organization: The University of Tokyo. Publication: Three proliferating cell nuclear antigen homologues from Metallosphaera sedula form a head-to-tail heterotrimer. Iwata F, Hirakawa H, Nagamune T. Sci Rep. 2016 May 27;6:26588. doi: 10.1038/srep26588. PubMed 27228945.
Backbone
  Vector backbone: pET-15b
  Backbone manufacturer: Merck Millipore
  Backbone size w/o insert (bp): 5700
  Total vector size (bp): 7200
  Modifications to backbone: NcoI site was removed and a stop codon was inserted after BamHI site.
  Vector type: Bacterial Expression
Growth in bacteria
  Bacterial resistance: Ampicillin, 100 μg/mL
  Growth temperature: 37°C
  Growth strain: DH5alpha
  Growth instructions: Supplement with 1% glucose is recommended to suppress leaky expression.
  Copy number: Low Copy
Gene/Insert
  Gene/Insert name: S. solfataricus PCNA1 fused to CyPet (alt name: SsoPCNA1-CyPet)
  Species: Synthetic
  Insert size (bp): 1600
  Promoter: T7 promoter
  Tag / fusion protein: His6 tag (N terminal on backbone)
  Cloning method: Restriction Enzyme; 5′ cloning site NdeI (not destroyed); 3′ cloning site NcoI (not destroyed)
  Sequencing primers: 5′ T7; 3′ T7 Terminal
Terms and licenses: Academic/Nonprofit Terms; Industry Terms: Not Available to Industry
How to cite: pET15b-S1C was a gift from Teruyuki Nagamune (Addgene plasmid # 107088 ; http://n2t.net/addgene:107088 ; RRID:Addgene_107088)
